Addgene plasmid #241126: pDMJ2-SARS-CoV-2-Spike (XBB-5b)
Purpose: Expresses SARS-CoV-2 spike (XBB-5b) protein for creating pseudotyped virus
Depositing lab: Jeremy Luban. Depositing organization: University of Massachusetts, Worcester. Publication: Computationally designed proteins mimic antibody immune evasion in viral evolution. Youssef N, Gurev S, Ghantous F, Brock KP, Jaimes JA, Thadani NN, Dauphin A, Sherman AC, Yurkovetskiy L, Soto D, Estanboulieh R, Kotzen B, Notin P, Kollasch AW, Cohen AA, Dross SE, Erasmus J, Fuller DH, Bjorkman PJ, Lemieux JE, Luban J, Seaman MS, Marks DS. Immunity. 2025 May 6:S1074-7613(25)00178-5. doi: 10.1016/j.immuni.2025.04.015. PubMed 40345199.
Backbone
  Vector backbone: pDMJ2
  Vector type: Mammalian Expression
Growth in bacteria
  Bacterial resistance: Ampicillin, 100 μg/mL
  Growth temperature: 37°C
  Growth strain: DH5alpha
  Copy number: High Copy
Gene/Insert
  Gene/Insert name: Spike (XBB-5b)
  Species: SARS-CoV-2
  Mutation: T19I,L24del,P25del,P26del,A27S,T76I,V83A,G142D,Y144del,H146Q,M153S,Q183E,V213E,G339H,R346T,L368I,S371F,S373P,S375F,T376A,D405N,R408S,K417N,N440K,V445P,G446S,N460K,Y473F,S477N,T478K,N481T,E484A,F486S,F490S, Q493R,Q498R,N501Y,Y505H,D614G,H655Y,N679K,P681H,N764K,D796Y,Q954H,N969K
  Entrez Gene: S (a.k.a. GU280_gp02, spike glycoprotein)
  Cloning method: Gene Synthesis
Terms and licenses: Academic/Nonprofit Terms; Industry Terms: Not Available to Industry
How to cite: pDMJ2-SARS-CoV-2-Spike (XBB-5b) was a gift from Jeremy Luban (Addgene plasmid # 241126 ; http://n2t.net/addgene:241126 ; RRID:Addgene_241126)
