[The description below was written by a language model from this plasmid's Addgene catalogue record and pLannotate feature annotations shown in this document.]
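Description:
pDMJ2-SARS-CoV-2-Spike (XBB-5b) is a 7,380 nt mammalian expression plasmid built on the pDMJ2 backbone that carries a synthesized SARS-CoV-2 spike glycoprotein gene. It is propagated in E. coli as a high-copy plasmid through a ColE1/pUC-type origin of replication. Selection is with ampicillin, via a β-lactamase gene driven by its own bla promoter. A short fragment of the pBR322 basis-of-mobility region is also annotated in the backbone. No mammalian selection marker, reporter or epitope tag appears in the feature table, which fits use by transient transfection.

The spike open reading frame (about 3.75 kb) is expressed from the human cytomegalovirus immediate-early enhancer and promoter. Between the promoter and the coding sequence lie a fragment of the HTLV-1 5' LTR and a fragment of modified CMV intron A. Leader and intron elements of this kind are commonly placed there to improve transcript processing and raise expression. Transcription ends at a bovine growth hormone polyadenylation signal.

The insert, XBB-5b, carries a large set of substitutions and deletions relative to the reference spike. In the N-terminal domain these include T19I, deletion of residues 24–26, G142D and Y144del. The receptor-binding domain carries many changes, including G339H, R346T, K417N, N460K, E484A, F486S, Q498R and N501Y. Further changes include D614G, H655Y, N679K, P681H and several S2 substitutions.

The recorded purpose is to supply this spike as the envelope protein for making pseudotyped virus. The associated publication concerns computationally designed proteins that mimic antibody immune evasion in viral evolution, but the record does not state which packaging or reporter plasmids are used alongside this construct.
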