Features (pLannotate 1.2.2; 10 found; start..end, strand, type, name):
      1..3753    +  CDS            S: SPIKE_SARS2 - Experimental evidence at protein level: Swiss-Prot protein existence level 1. [Spike glycoprotein]: May down-regulate host tetherin (BST2) by lysosomal degradation, thereby counteracting its antiviral activity. From Severe acute respiratory syndrome coronavirus 2 (2019-nCoV) (SARS-CoV-2).
   3776..4000    +  polyA_signal   bGH poly(A) signal: bovine growth hormone polyadenylation signal
   4415..5003    -  rep_origin     ori: high-copy-number ColE1/pMB1/pBR322/pUC origin of replication
   5174..6034    -  CDS            AmpR: β-lactamase; bla; confers resistance to ampicillin, carbenicillin, and related antibiotics
   6035..6139    -  promoter       AmpR promoter: bla
   6179..6236    +  misc_feature   bom (fragment): basis of mobility region from pBR322
   6322..6701    +  enhancer       CMV enhancer: human cytomegalovirus immediate early enhancer
   6702..6905    +  promoter       CMV promoter: human cytomegalovirus (CMV) immediate early promoter
   6994..7221    +  LTR            5' LTR (truncated) (fragment): truncated 5' long terminal repeat (LTR) from human T-cell leukemia virus (HTLV) type 1
   7225..7335    +  intron         CMV intron (fragment): modified intron A from human cytomegalovirus
>Addgene plasmid #241126 | pDMJ2-SARS-CoV-2-Spike (XBB-5b) | addgene full sequence | sequence record 486249 | Addgene NGS Result
ATGTTCGTGTTTCTGGTTCTTCTTCCCCTGGTGTCTAGTCAGTGCGTCAACTTGATCACGCGAACACAGA
GCTACACCAATTCCTTTACACGAGGCGTCTACTATCCCGACAAGGTGTTCCGAAGCAGTGTTTTGCACTC
CACGCAGGACCTTTTCTTGCCCTTCTTCTCAAATGTGACTTGGTTTCATGCAATACACGTATCCGGGACT
AATGGCATCAAGAGATTCGACAATCCCGCCTTGCCTTTTAACGACGGCGTGTATTTTGCCAGTACAGAAA
AGAGCAATATTATCCGGGGATGGATCTTCGGCACGACTCTGGATAGTAAAACACAATCCCTGCTGATCGT
GAATAATGCGACAAACGTCGTCATAAAAGTCTGCGAGTTCCAGTTCTGCAACGACCCTTTCCTCGACGTG
TACCAGAAGAACAATAAATCTTGGAGCGAAAGTGAGTTTCGCGTGTACTCCAGTGCAAATAACTGTACTT
TTGAGTACGTAAGCCAGCCTTTCCTGATGGACCTCGAAGGGAAAGAGGGGAACTTTAAGAACCTGCGCGA
ATTCGTGTTCAAGAACATCGACGGTTATTTTAAAATATACAGCAAGCACACCCCTATTAACCTGGAGAGA
GATTTGCCACAAGGTTTTAGCGCCCTGGAACCCCTCGTGGACCTTCCTATCGGCATCAACATCACGCGCT
TCCAAACTCTGCTCGCACTGCATCGGTCTTATCTGACCCCTGGAGATTCATCCTCAGGATGGACCGCGGG
TGCTGCTGCATATTATGTGGGATATCTGCAGCCTAGGACCTTCCTGCTCAAATACAACGAGAACGGCACC
ATCACTGACGCTGTTGATTGCGCGCTGGACCCATTGTCTGAAACCAAATGCACACTGAAAAGCTTCACAG
TCGAGAAGGGCATTTACCAGACGAGCAACTTCAGAGTTCAGCCCACAGAGAGCATCGTTCGCTTCCCCAA
CATTACCAATTTGTGCCCATTCCACGAGGTCTTTAACGCAACTACCTTTGCCAGTGTTTACGCCTGGAAC
AGGAAACGGATATCCAATTGCGTGGCCGATTACAGCGTAATCTACAATTTCGCTCCCTTTTTCGCCTTTA
AATGCTACGGTGTCTCCCCTACGAAGCTGAATGATCTGTGCTTTACTAATGTCTATGCGGACAGCTTCGT
TATTAGAGGTAACGAGGTCAGCCAAATCGCCCCAGGGCAGACTGGAAACATAGCCGACTACAATTACAAA
CTGCCAGATGATTTCACCGGCTGCGTCATCGCCTGGAACTCCAATAAGCTCGATAGTAAACCCAGCGGCA
ATTACAACTATCTCTATAGGCTGTTTCGAAAGAGCAAGCTGAAACCTTTTGAGCGGGACATTTCAACAGA
GATCTTCCAGGCCGGAAACAAGCCCTGCACCGGGGTCGCCGGGAGCAATTGTTACAGCCCGCTGCGGAGC
TATGGATTTCGGCCGACTTACGGCGTTGGCCACCAGCCATATCGGGTGGTGGTGCTGTCATTTGAGCTGC
TTCATGCGCCTGCTACAGTATGTGGGCCTAAAAAGTCTACCAATCTGGTGAAAAATAAGTGCGTGAACTT
CAACTTCAATGGCCTCACCGGGACAGGCGTGTTGACAGAATCCAATAAGAAATTCCTGCCATTCCAGCAG
TTCGGCAGGGATATCGCAGACACGACCGATGCGGTGCGAGATCCCCAGACATTGGAGATTCTGGACATTA
CTCCTTGTTCTTTTGGAGGAGTGAGTGTTATTACTCCCGGCACAAATACCTCAAATCAAGTCGCTGTGCT
GTATCAAGGTGTAAACTGTACCGAGGTCCCCGTGGCTATTCACGCCGACCAGCTGACCCCAACATGGCGG
GTATACAGCACCGGTTCTAATGTATTCCAGACCAGAGCCGGCTGCCTCATTGGAGCCGAGTACGTGAACA
ACTCTTATGAATGTGATATACCGATTGGAGCAGGTATCTGCGCCTCTTATCAGACCCAGACAAAGAGCCA
CAGAAGGGCTAGGAGCGTGGCCTCCCAGTCCATAATCGCCTATACAATGTCACTGGGGGCTGAAAATTCA
GTGGCATACAGTAACAACTCTATCGCTATCCCCACAAATTTTACCATCTCTGTGACTACAGAGATCCTGC
CAGTGTCTATGACTAAAACCTCCGTGGACTGTACCATGTACATCTGTGGTGATAGCACCGAATGTTCCAA
CCTGCTCCTGCAGTACGGCAGCTTCTGCACACAGCTGAAGAGGGCACTGACAGGAATCGCCGTCGAACAG
GATAAGAACACTCAGGAGGTGTTTGCGCAGGTTAAGCAGATTTACAAGACGCCACCAATCAAGTACTTCG
GTGGGTTCAATTTCTCTCAAATTCTGCCTGATCCTTCTAAGCCATCTAAGCGGAGCTTTATAGAGGATTT
GCTCTTTAATAAGGTGACCCTCGCCGATGCTGGATTTATTAAGCAGTATGGCGACTGTTTGGGAGACATT
GCTGCTCGCGATCTGATATGTGCCCAGAAATTCAACGGGCTGACCGTACTCCCACCGCTGCTCACTGATG
AGATGATCGCACAATATACCAGCGCCCTGCTGGCCGGCACTATTACATCCGGCTGGACGTTCGGAGCAGG
AGCCGCACTGCAAATACCTTTTGCCATGCAGATGGCATATCGCTTCAATGGGATCGGGGTGACCCAGAAC
GTCCTGTACGAAAACCAGAAACTTATCGCTAACCAGTTCAATTCCGCCATTGGTAAAATCCAGGACAGCT
TGAGTTCCACAGCCAGCGCCCTCGGGAAATTGCAAGATGTAGTCAATCACAATGCACAAGCCCTGAATAC
TCTCGTCAAGCAACTGTCATCCAAGTTCGGTGCTATATCCTCCGTGCTGAATGATATCCTTAGTAGATTG
GATAAGGTGGAGGCAGAAGTCCAGATCGACCGGCTTATTACTGGAAGGCTGCAGAGTCTGCAGACGTACG
TCACGCAGCAGCTTATCAGAGCCGCCGAGATTAGAGCATCTGCGAATCTGGCTGCTACAAAGATGAGTGA
ATGCGTGCTCGGGCAATCAAAGCGGGTCGACTTTTGTGGGAAGGGGTACCACCTCATGAGCTTCCCCCAA
TCCGCCCCACATGGCGTTGTGTTCCTGCATGTTACTTACGTTCCCGCTCAAGAGAAGAACTTTACTACCG
CTCCGGCGATCTGCCACGACGGTAAGGCACACTTTCCACGCGAAGGCGTCTTTGTTAGCAATGGAACACA
CTGGTTTGTTACCCAGAGGAACTTTTATGAGCCCCAGATAATCACAACCGACAACACATTCGTATCTGGG
AACTGTGACGTAGTTATTGGGATCGTGAACAACACCGTGTACGATCCTCTCCAACCGGAACTTGACTCTT
TCAAGGAGGAACTGGATAAGTACTTTAAGAATCACACCTCACCCGATGTTGACCTCGGCGACATTTCAGG
AATTAATGCTAGCGTGGTGAACATCCAGAAAGAGATTGATAGACTTAACGAAGTGGCCAAGAACCTCAAC
GAATCACTTATTGACCTGCAGGAGCTGGGAAAATATGAGCAGTACATTAAATGGCCTTGGTACATTTGGC
TGGGCTTTATAGCAGGCCTGATCGCTATCGTCATGGTGACCATCATGCTTTGTTGTATGACTAGCTGCTG
CAGCTGCCTCAAGGGCTGTTGTAGCTGCGGCTCTTGCTGTAAATAATGATGAGGATCCAGATCTGCTGTG
CCTTCTAGTTGCCAGCCATCTGTTGTTTGCCCCTCCCCCGTGCCTTCCTTGACCCTGGAAGGTGCCACTC
CCACTGTCCTTTCCTAATAAAATGAGGAAATTGCATCGCATTGTCTGAGTAGGTGTCATTCTATTCTGGG
GGGTGGGGTGGGGCAGGACAGCAAGGGGGAGGATTGGGAAGACAATAGCAGGCATGCTGGGGATGCGGTG
GGCTCTATGGGTACCCAGGTGCTGAAGAATTGACCCGGTTCCTCCTGGGCCAGAAAGAAGCAGGCACATC
CCCTTCTCTGTGACACACCCTGTCCACGCCCCTGGTTCTTAGTTCCAGCCCCACTCATAGGACACTCATA
GCTCAGGAGGGCTCCGCCTTCAATCCCACCCGCTAAAGTACTTGGAGCGGTCTCTCCCTCCCTCATCAGC
CCACCAAACCAAACCTAGCCTCCAAGAGTGGGAAGAAATTAAAGCAAGATAGGCTATTAAGTGCAGAGGG
AGAGAAAATGCCTCCAACATGTGAGGAAGTAATGAGAGAAATCATAGAATTTTAAGGCCATGATTTAAGG
CCAATCGGAAAGAACATGTGAGCAAAAGGCCAGCAAAAGGCCAGGAACCGTAAAAAGGCCGCGTTGCTGG
CGTTTTTCCATAGGCTCCGCCCCCCTGACGAGCATCACAAAAATCGACGCTCAAGTCAGAGGTGGCGAAA
CCCGACAGGACTATAAAGATACCAGGCGTTTCCCCCTGGAAGCTCCCTCGTGCGCTCTCCTGTTCCGACC
CTGCCGCTTACCGGATACCTGTCCGCCTTTCTCCCTTCGGGAAGCGTGGCGCTTTCTCATAGCTCACGCT
GTAGGTATCTCAGTTCGGTGTAGGTCGTTCGCTCCAAGCTGGGCTGTGTGCACGAACCCCCCGTTCAGCC
CGACCGCTGCGCCTTATCCGGTAACTATCGTCTTGAGTCCAACCCGGTAAGACACGACTTATCGCCACTG
GCAGCAGCCACTGGTAACAGGATTAGCAGAGCGAGGTATGTAGGCGGTGCTACAGAGTTCTTGAAGTGGT
GGCCTAACTACGGCTACACTAGAAGAACAGTATTTGGTATCTGCGCTCTGCTGAAGCCAGTTACCTTCGG
AAAAAGAGTTGGTAGCTCTTGATCCGGCAAACAAACCACCGCTGGTAGCGGTGGTTTTTTTGTTTGCAAG
CAGCAGATTACGCGCAGAAAAAAAGGATCTCAAGAAGATCCTTTGATCTTTTCTACGGGGTCTGACGCTC
AGTGGAACGAAAACTCACGTTAAGGGATTTTGGTCATGAGATTATCAAAAAGGATCTTCACCTAGATCCT
TTTAAATTAAAAATGAAGTTTTAAATCAATCTAAAGTATATATGAGTAAACTTGGTCTGACAGTTACCAA
TGCTTAATCAGTGAGGCACCTATCTCAGCGATCTGTCTATTTCGTTCATCCATAGTTGCCTGACTCCCCG
TCGTGTAGATAACTACGATACGGGAGGGCTTACCATCTGGCCCCAGTGCTGCAATGATACCGCGAGACCC
ACGCTCACCGGCTCCAGATTTATCAGCAATAAACCAGCCAGCCGGAAGGGCCGAGCGCAGAAGTGGTCCT
GCAACTTTATCCGCCTCCATCCAGTCTATTAATTGTTGCCGGGAAGCTAGAGTAAGTAGTTCGCCAGTTA
ATAGTTTGCGCAACGTTGTTGCCATTGCTACAGGCATCGTGGTGTCACGCTCGTCGTTTGGTATGGCTTC
ATTCAGCTCCGGTTCCCAACGATCAAGGCGAGTTACATGATCCCCCATGTTGTGCAAAAAAGCGGTTAGC
TCCTTCGGTCCTCCGATCGTTGTCAGAAGTAAGTTGGCCGCAGTGTTATCACTCATGGTTATGGCAGCAC
TGCATAATTCTCTTACTGTCATGCCATCCGTAAGATGCTTTTCTGTGACTGGTGAGTACTCAACCAAGTC
ATTCTGAGAATAGTGTATGCGGCGACCGAGTTGCTCTTGCCCGGCGTCAATACGGGATAATACCGCGCCA
CATAGCAGAACTTTAAAAGTGCTCATCATTGGAAAACGTTCTTCGGGGCGAAAACTCTCAAGGATCTTAC
CGCTGTTGAGATCCAGTTCGATGTAACCCACTCGTGCACCCAACTGATCTTCAGCATCTTTTACTTTCAC
CAGCGTTTCTGGGTGAGCAAAAACAGGAAGGCAAAATGCCGCAAAAAAGGGAATAAGGGCGACACGGAAA
TGTTGAATACTCATACTCTTCCTTTTTCAATATTATTGAAGCATTTATCAGGGTTATTGTCTCATGAGCG
GATACATATTTGAATGTATTTAGAAAAATAAACAAATAGGGGTTCCGCGCACATTTCCCCGAAAAGTGCC
ACCTGACGTCCCAATGATTGCACCATATGCGGTGTGAAATACCGCACAGATGCGTAAGGAGAAAATACCG
CATCAGATTGGCTATTGGCCATTGCATACGTTGTATCCATATCATAATATGTACATTTATATTGGCTCAT
GTCCAACATTACCGCCATGTTGACATTGATTATTGACTAGTTATTAATAGTAATCAATTACGGGGTCATT
AGTTCATAGCCCATATATGGAGTTCCGCGTTACATAACTTACGGTAAATGGCCCGCCTGGCTGACCGCCC
AACGACCCCCGCCCATTGACGTCAATAATGACGTATGTTCCCATAGTAACGCCAATAGGGACTTTCCATT
GACGTCAATGGGTGGAGTATTTACGGTAAACTGCCCACTTGGCAGTACATCAAGTGTATCATATGCCAAG
TACGCCCCCTATTGACGTCAATGACGGTAAATGGCCCGCCTGGCATTATGCCCAGTACATGACCTTATGG
GACTTTCCTACTTGGCAGTACATCTACGTATTAGTCATCGCTATTACCATGGTGATGCGGTTTTGGCAGT
ACATCAATGGGCGTGGATAGCGGTTTGACTCACGGGGATTTCCAAGTCTCCACCCCATTGACGTCAATGG
GAGTTTGTTTTGGCACCAAAATCAACGGGACTTTCCAAAATGTCGTAACAACTCCGCCCCATTGACGCAA
ATGGGCGGTAGGCGTGTACGGTGGGAGGTCTATATAAGCAGAGCTCGTTTAGTGAACCGTCAGATCGCCT
GGAGACGCCATCCACGCTGTTTTGACCTCCATAGAAGACACCGGGACCGATCCAGCCTCCATCGGCTCGC
ATCTCTCCTTCACGCGCCCGCCGCCCTACCTGAGGCCGCCATCCACGCCGGTTGAGTCGCGTTCTGCCGC
CTCCCGCCTGTGGTGCCTCCTGAACTGCGTCCGCCGTCTAGGTAAGTTTAAAGCTCAGGTCGAGACCGGG
CCTTTGTCCGGCGCTCCCTTGGAGCCTACCTAGACTCAGCCGGCTCTCCACGCTTTGCCTGACCCTGCTT
GCTCAACTCTAGTTAACGGTGGAGGGCAGTGTAGTCTGAGCAGTACTCGTTGCTGCCGCGCGCGCCACCA
GACATAATAGCTGACAGACTAACAGACTGTTCCTTTCCATGGGTCTTTTCTGCAGTCACCGTCGTCGACA
CGTGTGATCAGATATCGCGGCCGCTCTAGA
